Addgene plasmid #75747: CDC42BPA gRNA (BRDN0001146626)
Purpose: 3rd generation lentiviral gRNA plasmid targeting human CDC42BPA
Depositing lab: John Doench & David Root. Depositing organization: Broad Institute. Publication: Optimized sgRNA design to maximize activity and minimize off-target effects of CRISPR-Cas9. Doench JG, Fusi N, Sullender M, Hegde M, Vaimberg EW, Donovan KF, Smith I, Tothova Z, Wilen C, Orchard R, Virgin HW, Listgarten J, Root DE. Nat Biotechnol. 2016 Jan 18. doi: 10.1038/nbt.3437. PubMed 26780180.
Backbone
  Vector backbone: lentiGuide-Puro
  Backbone manufacturer: Zhang Lab (Addgene plasmid # 52963)
  Vector type: Mammalian Expression, Lentiviral, CRISPR
  Selectable markers: Puromycin
Growth in bacteria
  Bacterial resistance: Ampicillin, 100 μg/mL
  Growth temperature: 37°C
  Growth strain: DH5alpha
  Copy number: High Copy
Gene/Insert
  Gene/Insert name: CDC42BPA (alt names: CDC42BPA; NM_003607.3)
  gRNA/shRNA sequence: TTCTGAGGATCTATACCCAG
  Species: H. sapiens (human)
  Entrez Gene: CDC42BPA (a.k.a. MRCK, MRCKA, PK428)
  Promoter: hU6
  Cloning method: Unknown
  Sequencing primers: 5′ U6-F; 3′ pS2-R
Terms and licenses: Academic/Nonprofit Terms; Industry Terms: Not Available to Industry
Depositor comments: The gRNA was designed to target the following Genbank reference sequence(s): NM_003607.3,NM_014826.4. Note that this plasmid does NOT contain Cas9. It should be used in conjunction with lentiCas9-Blast (Addgene #52962) or otherwise with cell lines already expressing Cas9. Browse the full kinome gRNA library at http://www.addgene.org/pooled-library/broadgpp-human-kinome/ or visit http://www.broadinstitute.org/rnai/public/ for detailed protocols and information.
How to cite: CDC42BPA gRNA (BRDN0001146626) was a gift from John Doench & David Root (Addgene plasmid # 75747 ; http://n2t.net/addgene:75747 ; RRID:Addgene_75747)
