[The description below was written by a language model from this plasmid's Addgene catalogue record and pLannotate feature annotations shown in this document.]
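Description:
CDC42BPA gRNA (BRDN0001146626) is a third-generation lentiviral single-guide RNA plasmid built on the lentiGuide-Puro backbone, designed to direct Streptococcus pyogenes Cas9 to the human kinase gene CDC42BPA (also known as MRCK or MRCKA). It is 8,323 nt long. It is propagated in E. coli through a high-copy ColE1/pUC-type origin with ampicillin selection (AmpR), and the backbone also retains an f1 origin, an SV40 origin and remnants of lac and T7/T3 cloning elements.

The lentiviral transfer cassette starts with an RSV promoter fused to a truncated HIV-1 5' LTR, which makes genomic RNA production in packaging cells independent of Tat. This is followed by the Ψ packaging signal with a partial gag sequence and the RRE for Rev-dependent nuclear export. It ends in a self-inactivating ΔU3 3' LTR, after which lies an SV40 polyadenylation signal. Within this unit, a human U6 RNA polymerase III promoter drives the 20-nt CDC42BPA-specific spacer joined to the SpCas9 gRNA scaffold. A cPPT/CTS element, which aids nuclear import of the viral genome, lies downstream. A separate EF-1α core promoter with its intron A expresses puromycin N-acetyltransferase for selection of transduced mammalian cells, and a WPRE enhances transcript expression.

The plasmid carries no Cas9, so it must be paired with a Cas9-expressing lentivirus such as lentiCas9-Blast or used in cells that already express the nuclease. The guide was designed against two CDC42BPA reference transcripts and belongs to a human kinome gRNA collection linked to work on optimized sgRNA design. It is suited to CRISPR knockout of CDC42BPA in human cells.
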