Features (pLannotate 1.2.2; 29 found; start..end, strand, type, name):
     14..80      +  CDS            small t antigen (fragment): SV40 (simian virus 40) small t antigen
    106..317     +  promoter       EF-1α core promoter: core promoter for human elongation factor EF-1α
    318..1256    +  intron         EF-1α intron A: intron upstream of the start codon of human EF-1α
   1278..1877    +  CDS            PuroR (fragment): puromycin N-acetyltransferase; pac from Streptomyces; confers resistance to puromycin
   1893..2481    +  misc_feature   WPRE: woodchuck hepatitis virus posttranscriptional regulatory element
   2532..2551    +  misc_feature   cPPT/CTS (fragment): central polypurine tract and central termination sequence of HIV-1
   2553..2786    +  LTR            3' LTR (ΔU3): self-inactivating 3' long terminal repeat (LTR) from HIV-1
   2864..2985    +  polyA_signal   SV40 poly(A) signal: SV40 polyadenylation signal
   3025..3160    +  rep_origin     SV40 ori: SV40 origin of replication
   3181..3199    -  promoter       T7 promoter: promoter for bacteriophage T7 RNA polymerase
   3207..3362    +  CDS            lacZα (fragment): LacZα fragment of β-galactosidase; lacZ fragment
   3367..3795    +  rep_origin     f1 ori (sequence partly withheld): f1 bacteriophage origin of replication; arrow indicates direction of (+) strand synthesis
   3848..3952    +  promoter       AmpR promoter: bla
   3953..4813    +  CDS            AmpR: β-lactamase; bla; confers resistance to ampicillin, carbenicillin, and related antibiotics
   4984..5572    +  rep_origin     ori: high-copy-number ColE1/pMB1/pBR322/pUC origin of replication
   5755..5847    +  CDS            lacI (fragment): lac repressor; lacI; The lac repressor binds to the lac operator to inhibit transcription in E. coli. This inhibition can be relieved by adding lactose or isopropyl-β-D-thiogalactopyranoside (IPTG).
   5860..5881    +  protein_bind   CAP binding site: CAP binding activates transcription in the presence of cAMP. E. coli catabolite activator protein
   5896..5926    +  promoter       lac promoter: promoter for the E. coli lac operon
   5934..5950    +  protein_bind   lac operator: The lac repressor binds to the lac operator to inhibit transcription in E. coli. This inhibition can be relieved by adding lactose or isopropyl-β-D-thiogalactopyranoside (IPTG). lac repressor encoded by lacI
   5995..6013    +  promoter       T3 promoter: promoter for bacteriophage T3 RNA polymerase
   6041..6267    +  promoter       RSV promoter: Rous sarcoma virus enhancer/promoter
   6268..6448    +  LTR            5' LTR (truncated): truncated 5' long terminal repeat (LTR) from HIV-1
   6495..6620    +  misc_feature   HIV-1 Ψ: packaging signal of human immunodeficiency virus type 1
   6604..6967    +  CDS            HIV-1 gag (fragment): gag protein from human immunodeficiency virus 1; gag
   7113..7346    +  misc_feature   RRE: The Rev response element (RRE) of HIV-1 allows for Rev-dependent mRNA export from the nucleus to the cytoplasm.
   7723..7749    +  CDS            Rev (fragment): human immunodeficiency virus 1 (HIV-1) Rev protein; rev; enhances nuclear export of unspliced and incompletely spliced viral mRNAs
   7753..7993    +  promoter       U6 promoter: RNA polymerase III promoter for human U6 snRNA
   8023..8098    +  misc_RNA       gRNA scaffold: guide RNA scaffold for the Streptococcus pyogenes CRISPR/Cas9 system
   8154..8271    +  misc_feature   cPPT/CTS: central polypurine tract and central termination sequence of HIV-1
>Addgene plasmid #75747 | CDC42BPA gRNA (BRDN0001146626) | addgene full sequence | sequence record 184488 | Addgene Assembled Sequence
CCCGGGTGCAAAGATGGATAAAGTTTTAAACAGAGAGGAATCTTTGCAGCTAATGGACCTTCTAGGTCTT
GAAAGGAGTGGGAATTGGCTCCGGTGCCCGTCAGTGGGCAGAGCGCACATCGCCCACAGTCCCCGAGAAG
TTGGGGGGAGGGGTCGGCAATTGATCCGGTGCCTAGAGAAGGTGGCGCGGGGTAAACTGGGAAAGTGATG
TCGTGTACTGGCTCCGCCTTTTTCCCGAGGGTGGGGGAGAACCGTATATAAGTGCAGTAGTCGCCGTGAA
CGTTCTTTTTCGCAACGGGTTTGCCGCCAGAACACAGGTAAGTGCCGTGTGTGGTTCCCGCGGGCCTGGC
CTCTTTACGGGTTATGGCCCTTGCGTGCCTTGAATTACTTCCACCTGGCTGCAGTACGTGATTCTTGATC
CCGAGCTTCGGGTTGGAAGTGGGTGGGAGAGTTCGAGGCCTTGCGCTTAAGGAGCCCCTTCGCCTCGTGC
TTGAGTTGAGGCCTGGCCTGGGCGCTGGGGCCGCCGCGTGCGAATCTGGTGGCACCTTCGCGCCTGTCTC
GCTGCTTTCGATAAGTCTCTAGCCATTTAAAATTTTTGATGACCTGCTGCGACGCTTTTTTTCTGGCAAG
ATAGTCTTGTAAATGCGGGCCAAGATCTGCACACTGGTATTTCGGTTTTTGGGGCCGCGGGCGGCGACGG
GGCCCGTGCGTCCCAGCGCACATGTTCGGCGAGGCGGGGCCTGCGAGCGCGGCCACCGAGAATCGGACGG
GGGTAGTCTCAAGCTGGCCGGCCTGCTCTGGTGCCTGGCCTCGCGCCGCCGTGTATCGCCCCGCCCTGGG
CGGCAAGGCTGGCCCGGTCGGCACCAGTTGCGTGAGCGGAAAGATGGCCGCTTCCCGGCCCTGCTGCAGG
GAGCTCAAAATGGAGGACGCGGCGCTCGGGAGAGCGGGCGGGTGAGTCACCCACACAAAGGAAAAGGGCC
TTTCCGTCCTCAGCCGTCGCTTCATGTGACTCCACGGAGTACCGGGCGCCGTCCAGGCACCTCGATTAGT
TCTCGAGCTTTTGGAGTACGTCGTCTTTAGGTTGGGGGGAGGGGTTTTATGCGATGGAGTTTCCCCACAC
TGAGTGGGTGGAGACTGAAGTTAGGCCAGCTTGGCACTTGATGTAATTCTCCTTGGAATTTGCCCTTTTT
GAGTTTGGATCTTGGTTCATTCTCAAGCCTCAGACAGTGGTTCAAAGTTTTTTTCTTCCATTTCAGGTGT
CGTGACGTACGGCCACCATGACCGAGTACAAGCCCACGGTGCGCCTCGCCACCCGCGACGACGTCCCCAG
GGCCGTACGCACCCTCGCCGCCGCGTTCGCCGACTACCCCGCCACGCGCCACACCGTCGATCCGGACCGC
CACATCGAGCGGGTCACCGAGCTGCAAGAACTCTTCCTCACGCGCGTCGGGCTCGACATCGGCAAGGTGT
GGGTCGCGGACGACGGCGCCGCCGTGGCGGTCTGGACCACGCCGGAGAGCGTCGAAGCGGGGGCGGTGTT
CGCCGAGATCGGCCCGCGCATGGCCGAGTTGAGCGGTTCCCGGCTGGCCGCGCAGCAACAGATGGAAGGC
CTCCTGGCGCCGCACCGGCCCAAGGAGCCCGCGTGGTTCCTGGCCACCGTCGGAGTCTCGCCCGACCACC
AGGGCAAGGGTCTGGGCAGCGCCGTCGTGCTCCCCGGAGTGGAGGCGGCCGAGCGCGCCGGGGTGCCCGC
CTTCCTGGAGACCTCCGCGCCCCGCAACCTCCCCTTCTACGAGCGGCTCGGCTTCACCGTCACCGCCGAC
GTCGAGGTGCCCGAAGGACCGCGCACCTGGTGCATGACCCGCAAGCCCGGTGCCTGAACGCGTTAAGTCG
ACAATCAACCTCTGGATTACAAAATTTGTGAAAGATTGACTGGTATTCTTAACTATGTTGCTCCTTTTAC
GCTATGTGGATACGCTGCTTTAATGCCTTTGTATCATGCTATTGCTTCCCGTATGGCTTTCATTTTCTCC
TCCTTGTATAAATCCTGGTTGCTGTCTCTTTATGAGGAGTTGTGGCCCGTTGTCAGGCAACGTGGCGTGG
TGTGCACTGTGTTTGCTGACGCAACCCCCACTGGTTGGGGCATTGCCACCACCTGTCAGCTCCTTTCCGG
GACTTTCGCTTTCCCCCTCCCTATTGCCACGGCGGAACTCATCGCCGCCTGCCTTGCCCGCTGCTGGACA
GGGGCTCGGCTGTTGGGCACTGACAATTCCGTGGTGTTGTCGGGGAAATCATCGTCCTTTCCTTGGCTGC
TCGCCTGTGTTGCCACCTGGATTCTGCGCGGGACGTCCTTCTGCTACGTCCCTTCGGCCCTCAATCCAGC
GGACCTTCCTTCCCGCGGCCTGCTGCCGGCTCTGCGGCCTCTTCCGCGTCTTCGCCTTCGCCCTCAGACG
AGTCGGATCTCCCTTTGGGCCGCCTCCCCGCGTCGACTTTAAGACCAATGACTTACAAGGCAGCTGTAGA
TCTTAGCCACTTTTTAAAAGAAAAGGGGGGACTGGAAGGGCTAATTCACTCCCAACGAAGACAAGATCTG
CTTTTTGCTTGTACTGGGTCTCTCTGGTTAGACCAGATCTGAGCCTGGGAGCTCTCTGGCTAACTAGGGA
ACCCACTGCTTAAGCCTCAATAAAGCTTGCCTTGAGTGCTTCAAGTAGTGTGTGCCCGTCTGTTGTGTGA
CTCTGGTAACTAGAGATCCCTCAGACCCTTTTAGTCAGTGTGGAAAATCTCTAGCAGTACGTATAGTAGT
TCATGTCATCTTATTATTCAGTATTTATAACTTGCAAAGAAATGAATATCAGAGAGTGAGAGGAACTTGT
TTATTGCAGCTTATAATGGTTACAAATAAAGCAATAGCATCACAAATTTCACAAATAAAGCATTTTTTTC
ACTGCATTCTAGTTGTGGTTTGTCCAAACTCATCAATGTATCTTATCATGTCTGGCTCTAGCTATCCCGC
CCCTAACTCCGCCCATCCCGCCCCTAACTCCGCCCAGTTCCGCCCATTCTCCGCCCCATGGCTGACTAAT
TTTTTTTATTTATGCAGAGGCCGAGGCCGCCTCGGCCTCTGAGCTATTCCAGAAGTAGTGAGGAGGCTTT
TTTGGAGGCCTAGGGACGTACCCAATTCGCCCTATAGTGAGTCGTATTACGCGCGCTCACTGGCCGTCGT
TTTACAACGTCGTGACTGGGAAAACCCTGGCGTTACCCAACTTAATCGCCTTGCAGCACATCCCCCTTTC
GCCAGCTGGCGTAATAGCGAAGAGGCCCGCACCGATCGCCCTTCCCAACAGTTGCGCAGCCTGAATGGCG
AATGGG
[124 nt withheld, positions 3367-3490]
C
[91 nt withheld, positions 3492-3582]
A
[49 nt withheld, positions 3584-3632]
CCTTTGACGTTGGAGTCCACGTTCTTT
[37 nt withheld, positions 3660-3696]
ACCCTATCTCGGTCTATTCTTTTGATTTATAAGGGATTTTGCCGATTTCGGCCTATTGGTTAAAAAATGA
GCTGATTTAACAAAAATTTAACGCGAATTTTAACAAAATATTAACGCTTACAATTTAGGTGGCACTTTTC
GGGGAAATGTGCGCGGAACCCCTATTTGTTTATTTTTCTAAATACATTCAAATATGTATCCGCTCATGAG
ACAATAACCCTGATAAATGCTTCAATAATATTGAAAAAGGAAGAGTATGAGTATTCAACATTTCCGTGTC
GCCCTTATTCCCTTTTTTGCGGCATTTTGCCTTCCTGTTTTTGCTCACCCAGAAACGCTGGTGAAAGTAA
AAGATGCTGAAGATCAGTTGGGTGCACGAGTGGGTTACATCGAACTGGATCTCAACAGCGGTAAGATCCT
TGAGAGTTTTCGCCCCGAAGAACGTTTTCCAATGATGAGCACTTTTAAAGTTCTGCTATGTGGCGCGGTA
TTATCCCGTATTGACGCCGGGCAAGAGCAACTCGGTCGCCGCATACACTATTCTCAGAATGACTTGGTTG
AGTACTCACCAGTCACAGAAAAGCATCTTACGGATGGCATGACAGTAAGAGAATTATGCAGTGCTGCCAT
AACCATGAGTGATAACACTGCGGCCAACTTACTTCTGACAACGATCGGAGGACCGAAGGAGCTAACCGCT
TTTTTGCACAACATGGGGGATCATGTAACTCGCCTTGATCGTTGGGAACCGGAGCTGAATGAAGCCATAC
CAAACGACGAGCGTGACACCACGATGCCTGTAGCAATGGCAACAACGTTGCGCAAACTATTAACTGGCGA
ACTACTTACTCTAGCTTCCCGGCAACAATTAATAGACTGGATGGAGGCGGATAAAGTTGCAGGACCACTT
CTGCGCTCGGCCCTTCCGGCTGGCTGGTTTATTGCTGATAAATCTGGAGCCGGTGAGCGTGGGTCTCGCG
GTATCATTGCAGCACTGGGGCCAGATGGTAAGCCCTCCCGTATCGTAGTTATCTACACGACGGGGAGTCA
GGCAACTATGGATGAACGAAATAGACAGATCGCTGAGATAGGTGCCTCACTGATTAAGCATTGGTAACTG
TCAGACCAAGTTTACTCATATATACTTTAGATTGATTTAAAACTTCATTTTTAATTTAAAAGGATCTAGG
TGAAGATCCTTTTTGATAATCTCATGACCAAAATCCCTTAACGTGAGTTTTCGTTCCACTGAGCGTCAGA
CCCCGTAGAAAAGATCAAAGGATCTTCTTGAGATCCTTTTTTTCTGCGCGTAATCTGCTGCTTGCAAACA
AAAAAACCACCGCTACCAGCGGTGGTTTGTTTGCCGGATCAAGAGCTACCAACTCTTTTTCCGAAGGTAA
CTGGCTTCAGCAGAGCGCAGATACCAAATACTGTTCTTCTAGTGTAGCCGTAGTTAGGCCACCACTTCAA
GAACTCTGTAGCACCGCCTACATACCTCGCTCTGCTAATCCTGTTACCAGTGGCTGCTGCCAGTGGCGAT
AAGTCGTGTCTTACCGGGTTGGACTCAAGACGATAGTTACCGGATAAGGCGCAGCGGTCGGGCTGAACGG
GGGGTTCGTGCACACAGCCCAGCTTGGAGCGAACGACCTACACCGAACTGAGATACCTACAGCGTGAGCT
ATGAGAAAGCGCCACGCTTCCCGAAGGGAGAAAGGCGGACAGGTATCCGGTAAGCGGCAGGGTCGGAACA
GGAGAGCGCACGAGGGAGCTTCCAGGGGGAAACGCCTGGTATCTTTATAGTCCTGTCGGGTTTCGCCACC
TCTGACTTGAGCGTCGATTTTTGTGATGCTCGTCAGGGGGGCGGAGCCTATGGAAAAACGCCAGCAACGC
GGCCTTTTTACGGTTCCTGGCCTTTTGCTGGCCTTTTGCTCACATGTTCTTTCCTGCGTTATCCCCTGAT
TCTGTGGATAACCGTATTACCGCCTTTGAGTGAGCTGATACCGCTCGCCGCAGCCGAACGACCGAGCGCA
GCGAGTCAGTGAGCGAGGAAGCGGAAGAGCGCCCAATACGCAAACCGCCTCTCCCCGCGCGTTGGCCGAT
TCATTAATGCAGCTGGCACGACAGGTTTCCCGACTGGAAAGCGGGCAGTGAGCGCAACGCAATTAATGTG
AGTTAGCTCACTCATTAGGCACCCCAGGCTTTACACTTTATGCTTCCGGCTCGTATGTTGTGTGGAATTG
TGAGCGGATAACAATTTCACACAGGAAACAGCTATGACCATGATTACGCCAAGCGCGCAATTAACCCTCA
CTAAAGGGAACAAAAGCTGGAGCTGCAAGCTTAATGTAGTCTTATGCAATACTCTTGTAGTCTTGCAACA
TGGTAACGATGAGTTAGCAACATGCCTTACAAGGAGAGAAAAAGCACCGTGCATGCCGATTGGTGGAAGT
AAGGTGGTACGATCGTGCCTTATTAGGAAGGCAACAGACGGGTCTGACATGGATTGGACGAACCACTGAA
TTGCCGCATTGCAGAGATATTGTATTTAAGTGCCTAGCTCGATACATAAACGGGTCTCTCTGGTTAGACC
AGATCTGAGCCTGGGAGCTCTCTGGCTAACTAGGGAACCCACTGCTTAAGCCTCAATAAAGCTTGCCTTG
AGTGCTTCAAGTAGTGTGTGCCCGTCTGTTGTGTGACTCTGGTAACTAGAGATCCCTCAGACCCTTTTAG
TCAGTGTGGAAAATCTCTAGCAGTGGCGCCCGAACAGGGACTTGAAAGCGAAAGGGAAACCAGAGGAGCT
CTCTCGACGCAGGACTCGGCTTGCTGAAGCGCGCACGGCAAGAGGCGAGGGGCGGCGACTGGTGAGTACG
CCAAAAATTTTGACTAGCGGAGGCTAGAAGGAGAGAGATGGGTGCGAGAGCGTCAGTATTAAGCGGGGGA
GAATTAGATCGCGATGGGAAAAAATTCGGTTAAGGCCAGGGGGAAAGAAAAAATATAAATTAAAACATAT
AGTATGGGCAAGCAGGGAGCTAGAACGATTCGCAGTTAATCCTGGCCTGTTAGAAACATCAGAAGGCTGT
AGACAAATACTGGGACAGCTACAACCATCCCTTCAGACAGGATCAGAAGAACTTAGATCATTATATAATA
CAGTAGCAACCCTCTATTGTGTGCATCAAAGGATAGAGATAAAAGACACCAAGGAAGCTTTAGACAAGAT
AGAGGAAGAGCAAAACAAAAGTAAGACCACCGCACAGCAAGCGGCCGCTGATCTTCAGACCTGGAGGAGG
AGATATGAGGGACAATTGGAGAAGTGAATTATATAAATATAAAGTAGTAAAAATTGAACCATTAGGAGTA
GCACCCACCAAGGCAAAGAGAAGAGTGGTGCAGAGAGAAAAAAGAGCAGTGGGAATAGGAGCTTTGTTCC
TTGGGTTCTTGGGAGCAGCAGGAAGCACTATGGGCGCAGCGTCAATGACGCTGACGGTACAGGCCAGACA
ATTATTGTCTGGTATAGTGCAGCAGCAGAACAATTTGCTGAGGGCTATTGAGGCGCAACAGCATCTGTTG
CAACTCACAGTCTGGGGCATCAAGCAGCTCCAGGCAAGAATCCTGGCTGTGGAAAGATACCTAAAGGATC
AACAGCTCCTGGGGATTTGGGGTTGCTCTGGAAAACTCATTTGCACCACTGCTGTGCCTTGGAATGCTAG
TTGGAGTAATAAATCTCTGGAACAGATTTGGAATCACACGACCTGGATGGAGTGGGACAGAGAAATTAAC
AATTACACAAGCTTAATACACTCCTTAATTGAAGAATCGCAAAACCAGCAAGAAAAGAATGAACAAGAAT
TATTGGAATTAGATAAATGGGCAAGTTTGTGGAATTGGTTTAACATAACAAATTGGCTGTGGTATATAAA
ATTATTCATAATGATAGTAGGAGGCTTGGTAGGTTTAAGAATAGTTTTTGCTGTACTTTCTATAGTGAAT
AGAGTTAGGCAGGGATATTCACCATTATCGTTTCAGACCCACCTCCCAACCCCGAGGGGACCCAGAGAGG
GCCTATTTCCCATGATTCCTTCATATTTGCATATACGATACAAGGCTGTTAGAGAGATAATTAGAATTAA
TTTGACTGTAAACACAAAGATATTAGTACAAAATACGTGACGTAGAAAGTAATAATTTCTTGGGTAGTTT
GCAGTTTTAAAATTATGTTTTAAAATGGACTATCATATGCTTACCGTAACTTGAAAGTATTTCGATTTCT
TGGCTTTATATATCTTGTGGAAAGGACGAAACACCGTTCTGAGGATCTATACCCAGGTTTTAGAGCTAGA
AATAGCAAGTTAAAATAAGGCTAGTCCGTTATCAACTTGAAAAAGTGGCACCGAGTCGGTGCTTTTTTAA
GCTTGGCGTAACTAGATCTTGAGACAAATGGCAGTATTCATCCACAATTTTAAAAGAAAAGGGGGGATTG
GGGGGTACAGTGCAGGGGAAAGAATAGTAGACATAATAGCAACAGACATACAAACTAAAGAATTACAAAA
ACAAATTACAAAAATTCAAAATTTTCGGGTTTATTACAGGGACAGCAGAGATCCACTTTGGCGCCGGCTC
GAGGGGG
