>Addgene plasmid #75747 | CDC42BPA gRNA (BRDN0001146626) | depositor partial sequence | sequence record 143207 | Target Sequence
TTCTGAGGATCTATACCCAG
