>Addgene plasmid #75747 | CDC42BPA gRNA (BRDN0001146626) | addgene partial sequence | sequence record 184487 | hU6-F
GTGACGTAGAAAGTAATAATTTCTTGGGTAGTTTGCAGTTTTAAAATTATGTTTTAAAATGGACTATCAT
ATGCTTACCGTAACTTGAAAGTATTTCGATTTCTTGGCTTTATATATCTTGTGGAAAGGACGAAACACCG
TTCTGAGGATCTATACCCAGGTTTTAGAGCTAGAAATAGCAAGTTAAAATAAGGCTAGTCCGTTATCAAC
TTGAAAAAGTGGCACCGAGTCGGTGCTTTTTTAAGCTTGGCGTAACTAGATCTTGAGACAAATGGCAGTA
TTCATCCACAATTTTAAAAGAAAAGGGGGGATTGGGGGGTACAGTGCAGGGGAAAGAATAGTAGACATAA
TAGCAACAGACATACAAACTAAAGAATTACAAAAACAAATTACAAAAATTCAAAATTTTCGGGTTTATTA
CAGGGACAGCAGAGATCCACTTTGGCGCCGGCTCGAGGGGGCCCGGGTGCAAAGATGGATAAAGTTTTAA
ACAGAGAGGAATCTTTGCAGCTAATGGACCTTCTAGGTCTTGAAAGGAGTGGGAATTGGCTCCGGTGCCC
GTCAGTGGGC
